>Addgene plasmid #175765 | pHAGE-eGFP-OPTN E50K | addgene full sequence | sequence record 346609 | Addgene NGS Result
TGGAAGGGCTAATTCACTCCCAAAGAAGACAAGATATCCTTGATCTGTGGATCTACCACACACAAGGCTA
CTTCCCTGATTAGCAGAACTACACACCAGGGCCAGGGGTCAGATATCCACTGACCTTTGGATGGTGCTAC
AAGCTAGTACCAGTTGAGCCAGATAAGGTAGAAGAGGCCAATAAAGGAGAGAACACCAGCTTGTTACACC
CTGTGAGCCTGCATGGGATGGATGACCCGGAGAGAGAAGTGTTAGAGTGGAGGTTTGACAGCCGCCTAGC
ATTTCATCACGTGGCCCGAGAGCTGCATCCGGAGTACTTCAAGAACTGCTGATATCGAGCTTGCTACAAG
GGACTTTCCGCTGGGGACTTTCCAGGGAGGCGTGGCCTGGGCGGGACTGGGGAGTGGCGAGCCCTCAGAT
CCTGCATATAAGCAGCTGCTTTTTGCCTGTACTGGGTCTCTCTGGTTAGACCAGATCTGAGCCTGGGAGC
TCTCTGGCTAACTAGGGAACCCACTGCTTAAGCCTCAATAAAGCTTGCCTTGAGTGCTTCAAGTAGTGTG
TGCCCGTCTGTTGTGTGACTCTGGTAACTAGAGATCCCTCAGACCCTTTTAGTCAGTGTGGAAAATCTCT
AGCAGTGGCGCCCGAACAGGGACTTGAAAGCGAAAGGGAAACCAGAGGAGCTCTCTCGACGCAGGACTCG
GCTTGCTGAAGCGCGCACGGCAAGAGGCGAGGGGCGGCGACTGGTGAGTACGCCAAAAATTTTGACTAGC
GGAGGCTAGAAGGAGAGAGATGGGTGCGAGAGCGTCAGTATTAAGCGGGGGAGAATTAGATCGCGATGGG
AAAAAATTCGGTTAAGGCCAGGGGGAAAGAAAAAATATAAATTAAAACATATAGTATGGGCAAGCAGGGA
GCTAGAACGATTCGCAGTTAATCCTGGCCTGTTAGAAACATCAGAAGGCTGTAGACAAATACTGGGACAG
CTACAACCATCCCTTCAGACAGGATCAGAAGAACTTAGATCATTATATAATACAGTAGCAACCCTCTATT
GTGTGCATCAAAGGATAGAGATAAAAGACACCAAGGAAGCTTTAGACAAGATAGAGGAAGAGCAAAACAA
AAGTAAGACCACCGCACAGCAAGCGGCCGGCCGCTGATCTTCAGACCTGGAGGAGGAGATATGAGGGACA
ATTGGAGAAGTGAATTATATAAATATAAAGTAGTAAAAATTGAACCATTAGGAGTAGCACCCACCAAGGC
AAAGAGAAGAGTGGTGCAGAGAGAAAAAAGAGCAGTGGGAATAGGAGCTTTGTTCCTTGGGTTCTTGGGA
GCAGCAGGAAGCACTATGGGCGCAGCGTCAATGACGCTGACGGTACAGGCCAGACAATTATTGTCTGGTA
TAGTGCAGCAGCAGAACAATTTGCTGAGGGCTATTGAGGCGCAACAGCATCTGTTGCAACTCACAGTCTG
GGGCATCAAGCAGCTCCAGGCAAGAATCCTGGCTGTGGAAAGATACCTAAAGGATCAACAGCTCCTGGGG
ATTTGGGGTTGCTCTGGAAAACTCATTTGCACCACTGCTGTGCCTTGGAATGCTAGTTGGAGTAATAAAT
CTCTGGAACAGATTTGGAATCACACGACCTGGATGGAGTGGGACAGAGAAATTAACAATTACACAAGCTT
AATACACTCCTTAATTGAAGAATCGCAAAACCAGCAAGAAAAGAATGAACAAGAATTATTGGAATTAGAT
AAATGGGCAAGTTTGTGGAATTGGTTTAACATAACAAATTGGCTGTGGTATATAAAATTATTCATAATGA
TAGTAGGAGGCTTGGTAGGTTTAAGAATAGTTTTTGCTGTACTTTCTATAGTGAATAGAGTTAGGCAGGG
ATATTCACCATTATCGTTTCAGACCCACCTCCCAACCCCGAGGGGACCCGACAGGCCCGAAGGAATAGAA
GAAGAAGGTGGAGAGAGAGACAGAGACAGATCCATTCGATTAGTGAACGGATCTCGACGGTATCGCCGAA
TTCACAAATGGCAGTATTCATCCACAATTTTAAAAGAAAAGGGGGGATTGGGGGGTACAGTGCAGGGGAA
AGAATAGTAGACATAATAGCAACAGACATACAAACTAAAGAATTACAAAAACAAATTACAAAAATTCAAA
ATTTTCGGGTTTATTACAGGGACAGCAGAGATCCAGTTTGGACTAGTGGAGTTCCGCGTTACATAACTTA
CGGTAAATGGCCCGCCTGGCTGACCGCCCAACGACCCCCGCCCATTGACGTCAATAATGACGTATGTTCC
CATAGTAACGCCAATAGGGACTTTCCATTGACGTCAATGGGTGGAGTATTTACGGTAAACTGCCCACTTG
GCAGTACATCAAGTGTATCATATGCCAAGTACGCCCCCTATTGACGTCAATGACGGTAAATGGCCCGCCT
GGCATTATGCCCAGTACATGACCTTATGGGACTTTCCTACTTGGCAGTACATCTACGTATTAGTCATCGC
TATTACCATGGTGATGCGGTTTTGGCAGTACATCAATGGGCGTGGATAGCGGTTTGACTCACGGGGATTT
CCAAGTCTCCACCCCATTGACGTCAATGGGAGTTTGTTTTGGCACCAAAATCAACGGGACTTTCCAAAAT
GTCGTAACAACTCCGCCCCATTGACGCAAATGGGCGGTAGGCGTGTACGGTGGGAGGTCTATATAAGCAG
AGCTCGTTTAGTGAACCGTCAGATCGCCTGGAGACGCCATCCACGCTGTTTTGACCTCCATAGAAGACAC
CGGCGGCCGATCTGCCACCATGGTGAGCAAGGGCGAGGAGCTGTTCACCGGGGTGGTGCCCATCCTGGTC
GAGCTGGACGGCGACGTAAACGGCCACAAGTTCAGCGTGTCCGGCGAGGGCGAGGGCGATGCCACCTACG
GCAAGCTGACCCTGAAGTTCATCTGCACCACCGGCAAGCTGCCCGTGCCCTGGCCCACCCTCGTGACCAC
CCTGACCTACGGCGTGCAGTGCTTCAGCCGCTACCCCGACCACATGAAGCAGCACGACTTCTTCAAGTCC
GCCATGCCCGAAGGCTACGTCCAGGAGCGCACCATCTTCTTCAAGGACGACGGCAACTACAAGACCCGCG
CCGAGGTGAAGTTCGAGGGCGACACCCTGGTGAACCGCATCGAGCTGAAGGGCATCGACTTCAAGGAGGA
CGGCAACATCCTGGGGCACAAGCTGGAGTACAACTACAACAGCCACAACGTCTATATCATGGCCGACAAG
CAGAAGAACGGCATCAAGGTGAACTTCAAGATCCGCCACAACATCGAGGACGGCAGCGTGCAGCTCGCCG
ACCACTACCAGCAGAACACCCCCATCGGCGACGGCCCCGTGCTGCTGCCCGACAACCACTACCTGAGCAC
CCAGTCCGCCCTGAGCAAAGACCCCAACGAGAAGCGCGATCACATGGTCCTGCTGGAGTTCGTGACCGCC
GCCGGGATCACTCTCGGCATGGACGAGCTGTACAAGGCTCGAGGTTATCAAACAAGTTTGTACAAAAAAG
TTGGCATGTCCCATCAACCTCTCAGCTGCCTCACTGAAAAGGAGGACAGCCCCAGTGAAAGCACAGGAAA
TGGACCCCCCCACCTGGCCCACCCAAACCTGGACACGTTTACCCCGGAGGAGCTGCTGCAGCAGATGAAA
GAGCTCCTGACCAAGAACCACCAGCTGAAAGAAGCCATGAAGCTAAATAATCAAGCCATGAAAGGGAGAT
TTGAGGAGCTTTCGGCCTGGACAGAGAAACAGAAGGAAGAACGCCAGTTTTTTGAGATACAGAGCAAAGA
AGCAAAAGAGCGTCTAATGGCCTTGAGTCATGAGAATGAGAAATTGAAGGAAGAGCTTGGAAAACTAAAA
GGGAAATCAGAAAGGTCATCTGAGGACCCCACTGATGACTCCAGGCTTCCCAGGGCCGAAGCGGAGCAGG
AAAAGGACCAGCTCAGGACCCAGGTGGTGAGGCTACAAGCAGAGAAGGCAGACCTGTTGGGCATCGTGTC
TGAACTGCAGCTCAAGCTGAACTCCAGCGGCTCCTCAGAAGATTCCTTTGTTGAAATTAGGATGGCTGAA
GGAGAAGCAGAAGGGTCAGTAAAAGAAATCAAGCATAGTCCTGGGCCCACGAGAACAGTCTCCACTGGCA
CGGCATTGTCTAAATATAGGAGCAGATCTGCAGATGGGGCCAAGAATTACTTCGAACATGAGGAGTTAAC
TGTGAGCCAGCTCCTGCTGTGCCTAAGGGAAGGGAATCAGAAGGTGGAGAGACTTGAAGTTGCACTCAAG
GAGGCCAAAGAAAGAGTTTCAGATTTTGAAAAGAAAACAAGTAATCGTTCTGAGATTGAAACCCAGACAG
AGGGGAGCACAGAGAAAGAGAATGATGAAGAGAAAGGCCCGGAGACTGTTGGAAGCGAAGTGGAAGCACT
GAACCTCCAGGTGACATCTCTGTTTAAGGAGCTTCAAGAGGCTCATACAAAACTCAGCGAAGCTGAGCTA
ATGAAGAAGAGACTTCAAGAAAAGTGTCAGGCCCTTGAAAGGAAAAATTCTGCAATTCCATCAGAGTTGA
ATGAAAAGCAAGAGCTTGTTTATACTAACAAAAAGTTAGAGCTACAAGTGGAAAGCATGCTATCAGAAAT
CAAAATGGAACAGGCTAAAACAGAGGATGAAAAGTCCAAATTAACTGTGCTACAGATGACACACAACAAG
CTTCTTCAAGAACATAATAATGCATTGAAAACAATTGAGGAACTAACAAGAAAAGAGTCAGAAAAAGTGG
ACAGGGCAGTGCTGAAGGAACTGAGTGAAAAACTGGAACTGGCAGAGAAGGCTCTGGCTTCCAAACAGCT
GCAAATGGATGAAATGAAGCAAACCATTGCCAAGCAGGAAGAGGACCTGGAAACCATGACCATCCTCAGG
GCTCAGATGGAAGTTTACTGTTCTGATTTTCATGCTGAAAGAGCAGCGAGAGAGAAAATTCATGAGGAAA
AGGAGCAACTGGCATTGCAGCTGGCAGTTCTGCTGAAAGAGAATGATGCTTTCGAAGACGGAGGCAGGCA
GTCCTTGATGGAGATGCAGAGTCGTCATGGGGCGAGAACAAGTGACTCTGACCAGCAGGCTTACCTTGTT
CAAAGAGGAGCTGAGGACAGGGACTGGCGGCAACAGCGGAATATTCCGATTCATTCCTGCCCCAAGTGTG
GAGAGGTTCTGCCTGACATAGACACGTTACAGATTCACGTGATGGATTGCATCATTTACCCAACTTTCTT
GTACAAAGTGGTTCGATAACGAATTCTACCGGGTAGGGGAGGCGCTTTTCCCAAGGCAGTCTGGAGCATG
CGCTTTAGCAGCCCCGCTGGGCACTTGGCGCTACACAAGTGGCCTCTGGCCTCGCACACATTCCACATCC
ACCGGTAGGCGCCAACCGGCTCCGTTCTTTGGTGGCCCCTTCGCGCCACCTTCTACTCCTCCCCTAGTCA
GGAAGTTCCCCCCCGCCCCGCAGCTCGCGTCGTGCAGGACGTGACAAATGGAAGTAGCACGTCTCACTAG
TCTCGTGCAGATGGACAGCACCGCTGAGCAATGGAAGCGGGTAGGCCTTTGGGGCAGCGGCCAATAGCAG
CTTTGCTCCTTCGCTTTCTGGGCTCAGAGGCTGGGAAGGGGTGGGTCCGGGGGCGGGCTCAGGGGCGGGG
CGGGCGCCCGAAGGTCCTCCGGAGGCCCGGCATTCTGCACGCTTCAAAAGCGCACGTCTGCCGCGCTGTT
CTCCTCTTCCTCATCTCCGGGCCTTTCGACCTGCAGCCCATTAATTAAACCATGGCCAAGCCTTTGTCTC
AAGAAGAATCCACCCTCATTGAAAGAGCAACGGCTACAATCAACAGCATCCCCATCTCTGAAGACTACAG
CGTCGCCAGCGCAGCTCTCTCTAGCGACGGCCGCATCTTCACTGGTGTCAATGTATATCATTTTACTGGG
GGACCTTGTGCAGAACTCGTGGTGCTGGGCACTGCTGCTGCTGCGGCAGCTGGCAACCTGACTTGTATCG
TCGCGATCGGAAATGAGAACAGGGGCATCTTGAGCCCCTGCGGACGGTGCCGACAGGTGCTTCTCGATCT
GCATCCTGGGATCAAAGCCATAGTGAAGGACAGTGATGGACAGCCGACGGCAGTTGGGATTCGTGAATTG
CTGCCCTCTGGTTATGTGTGGGAGGGCTAAGCACTTCGTGGCCGAGGAGCAGGACTGACACTCGACCTCG
AAACTTGTTTATTGCAGCTTATAATGGTTACAAATAAAGCAATAGCATCACAAATTTCACAAATAAAGCA
TTTTTTTCACTGCATTCTAGTTGTGGTTTGTCCAAACTCATCAATGTATCTTATCATGTCTATGCATCGA
TAGATCCTAATCAACCTCTGGATTACAAAATTTGTGAAAGATTGACTGGTATTCTTAACTATGTTGCTCC
TTTTACGCTATGTGGATACGCTGCTTTAATGCCTTTGTATCATGCTATTGCTTCCCGTATGGCTTTCATT
TTCTCCTCCTTGTATAAATCCTGGTTGCTGTCTCTTTATGAGGAGTTGTGGCCCGTTGTCAGGCAACGTG
GCGTGGTGTGCACTGTGTTTGCTGACGCAACCCCCACTGGTTGGGGCATTGCCACCACCTGTCAGCTCCT
TTCCGGGACTTTCGCTTTCCCCCTCCCTATTGCCACGGCGGAACTCATCGCCGCCTGCCTTGCCCGCTGC
TGGACAGGGGCTCGGCTGTTGGGCACTGACAATTCCGTGGTGTTGTCGGGGAAATCATCGTCCTTTCCTT
GGCTGCTCGCCTGTGTTGCCACCTGGATTCTGCGCGGGACGTCCTTCTGCTACGTCCCTTCGGCCCTCAA
TCCAGCGGACCTTCCTTCCCGCGGCCTGCTGCCGGCTCTGCGGCCTCTTCCGCGTCTTCGCCTTCGCCCT
CAGACGAGTCGGATCTCCCTTTGGGCCGCCTCCCCGCCTGAGATCCTTTAAGACCAATGACTTACAAGGC
AGCTGTAGATCTTAGCCACTTTTTAAAAGAAAAGGGGGGACTGGAAGGGCTAATTCACTCCCAACGAAGA
CAAGATCTGCTTTTTGCTTGTACTGGGTCTCTCTGGTTAGACCAGATCTGAGCCTGGGAGCTCTCTGGCT
AACTAGGGAACCCACTGCTTAAGCCTCAATAAAGCTTGCCTTGAGTGCTTCAAGTAGTGTGTGCCCGTCT
GTTGTGTGACTCTGGTAACTAGAGATCCCTCAGACCCTTTTAGTCAGTGTGGAAAATCTCTAGCAGTAGT
AGTTCATGTCATCTTATTATTCAGTATTTATAACTTGCAAAGAAATGAATATCAGAGAGTGAGAGGCCCG
GGTTAATTAAGGAAAGGGCTAGATCATTCTTGAAGACGAAAGGGCCTCGTGATACGCCTATTTTTATAGG
TTAATGTCATGATAATAATGGTTTCTTAGACGTCAGGTGGCACTTTTCGGGGAAATGTGCGCGGAACCCC
TATTTGTTTATTTTTCTAAATACATTCAAATATGTATCCGCTCATGAGACAATAACCCTGATAAATGCTT
CAATAATATTGAAAAAGGAAGAGTATGAGTATTCAACATTTCCGTGTCGCCCTTATTCCCTTTTTTGCGG
CATTTTGCCTTCCTGTTTTTGCTCACCCAGAAACGCTGGTGAAAGTAAAAGATGCTGAAGATCAGTTGGG
TGCACGAGTGGGTTACATCGAACTGGATCTCAACAGCGGTAAGATCCTTGAGAGTTTTCGCCCCGAAGAA
CGTTTTCCAATGATGAGCACTTTTAAAGTTCTGCTATGTGGCGCGGTATTATCCCGTGTTGACGCCGGGC
AAGAGCAACTCGGTCGCCGCATACACTATTCTCAGAATGACTTGGTTGAGTACTCACCAGTCACAGAAAA
GCATCTTACGGATGGCATGACAGTAAGAGAATTATGCAGTGCTGCCATAACCATGAGTGATAACACTGCG
GCCAACTTACTTCTGACAACGATCGGAGGACCGAAGGAGCTAACCGCTTTTTTGCACAACATGGGGGATC
ATGTAACTCGCCTTGATCGTTGGGAACCGGAGCTGAATGAAGCCATACCAAACGACGAGCGTGACACCAC
GATGCCTGTAGCAATGGCAACAACGTTGCGCAAACTATTAACTGGCGAACTACTTACTCTAGCTTCCCGG
CAACAATTAATAGACTGGATGGAGGCGGATAAAGTTGCAGGACCACTTCTGCGCTCGGCCCTTCCGGCTG
GCTGGTTTATTGCTGATAAATCTGGAGCCGGTGAGCGTGGGTCTCGCGGTATCATTGCAGCACTGGGGCC
AGATGGTAAGCCCTCCCGTATCGTAGTTATCTACACGACGGGGAGTCAGGCAACTATGGATGAACGAAAT
AGACAGATCGCTGAGATAGGTGCCTCACTGATTAAGCATTGGTAACTGTCAGACCAAGTTTACTCATATA
TACTTTAGATTGATTTAAAACTTCATTTTTAATTTAAAAGGATCTAGGTGAAGATCCTTTTTGATAATCT
CATGACCAAAATCCCTTAACGTGAGTTTTCGTTCCACTGAGCGTCAGACCCCGTAGAAAAGATCAAAGGA
TCTTCTTGAGATCCTTTTTTTCTGCGCGTAATCTGCTGCTTGCAAACAAAAAAACCACCGCTACCAGCGG
TGGTTTGTTTGCCGGATCAAGAGCTACCAACTCTTTTTCCGAAGGTAACTGGCTTCAGCAGAGCGCAGAT
ACCAAATACTGTTCTTCTAGTGTAGCCGTAGTTAGGCCACCACTTCAAGAACTCTGTAGCACCGCCTACA
TACCTCGCTCTGCTAATCCTGTTACCAGTGGCTGCTGCCAGTGGCGATAAGTCGTGTCTTACCGGGTTGG
ACTCAAGACGATAGTTACCGGATAAGGCGCAGCGGTCGGGCTGAACGGGGGGTTCGTGCACACAGCCCAG
CTTGGAGCGAACGACCTACACCGAACTGAGATACCTACAGCGTGAGCTATGAGAAAGCGCCACGCTTCCC
GAAGGGAGAAAGGCGGACAGGTATCCGGTAAGCGGCAGGGTCGGAACAGGAGAGCGCACGAGGGAGCTTC
CAGGGGGAAACGCCTGGTATCTTTATAGTCCTGTCGGGTTTCGCCACCTCTGACTTGAGCGTCGATTTTT
GTGATGCTCGTCAGGGGGGCGGAGCCTATGGAAAAACGCCAGCAACGCGGCCTTTTTACGGTTCCTGGCC
TTTTGCTGGCCTTTTGCTCACATGTTCTTTCCTGCGTTATCCCCTGATTCTGTGGATAACCGTATTACCG
CCTTTGAGTGAGCTGATACCGCTCGCCGCAGCCGAACGACCGAGCGCAGCGAGTCAGTGAGCGAGGAAGC
GGAAGAGCGCCCAATACGCAAACCGCCTCTCCCCGCGCGTTGGCCGATTCATTAATGCAGCAAGCTCATG
GCTGACTAATTTTTTTTATTTATGCAGAGGCCGAGGCCGCCTCGGCCTCTGAGCTATTCCAGAAGTAGTG
AGGAGGCTTTTTTGGAGGCCTAGGCTTTTGCAAAAAGCTCCCCGTGGCACGACAGGTTTCCCGACTGGAA
AGCGGGCAGTGAGCGCAACGCAATTAATGTGAGTTAGCTCACTCATTAGGCACCCCAGGCTTTACACTTT
ATGCTTCCGGCTCGTATGTTGTGTGGAATTGTGAGCGGATAACAATTTCACACAGGAAACAGCTATGACA
TGATTACGAATTTCACAAATAAAGCATTTTTTTCACTGCATTCTAGTTGTGGTTTGTCCAAACTCATCAA
TGTATCTTATCATGTCTGGATCAACTGGATAACTCAAGCTAACCAAAATCATCCCAAACTTCCCACCCCA
TACCCTATTACCACTGCCAATTACCTGTGGTTTCATTTACTCTAAACCTGTGATTCCTCTGAATTATTTT
CATTTTAAAGAAATTGTATTTGTTAAATATGTACTACAAACTTAGTAGT
Features (pLannotate 1.2.2; 30 found; start..end, strand, type, name):
    377..634     +  LTR            5' LTR (truncated): truncated 5' long terminal repeat (LTR) from HIV-1
    681..806     +  misc_feature   HIV-1 Ψ: packaging signal of human immunodeficiency virus type 1
    790..1128    +  CDS            HIV-1 gag (fragment): gag protein from human immunodeficiency virus 1; gag
   1303..1536    +  misc_feature   RRE: The Rev response element (RRE) of HIV-1 allows for Rev-dependent mRNA export from the nucleus to the cytoplasm.
   1913..2013    +  CDS            Rev (fragment): human immunodeficiency virus 1 (HIV-1) Rev protein; rev; enhances nuclear export of unspliced and incompletely spliced viral mRNAs
   2058..2175    +  misc_feature   cPPT/CTS: central polypurine tract and central termination sequence of HIV-1
   2227..2530    +  enhancer       CMV enhancer: human cytomegalovirus immediate early enhancer
   2531..2734    +  promoter       CMV promoter: human cytomegalovirus (CMV) immediate early promoter
   2820..3536    +  CDS            EGFP: EGFP is a basic (constitutively fluorescent) green fluorescent protein published in 1996, derived from Aequorea victoria. It is reported to be a rapidly-maturing weak dimer with moderate acid sensitivity.
   3553..3570    +  protein_bind   attB1 (fragment): mutant version of attB; core recombination site for the Gateway® BP reaction BP Clonase™
   3576..5306    +  CDS            OPTN: OPTN_HUMAN - Also known as FIP2, GLC1E, HIP7, HYPL, NRP. Experimental evidence at protein level: Swiss-Prot protein existence level 1. (Microbial infection) May constitute a cellular target for adenovirus E3 14.7 and Bluetongue virus protein NS3 to inhibit innate immune response. From Homo sapiens (Human).
   5308..5332    -  protein_bind   attB2: mutant version of attB; recombination site for the Gateway® BP reaction BP Clonase™
   5351..5838    +  promoter       PGK promoter: mouse phosphoglycerate kinase 1 promoter
   5862..6260    +  CDS            BSD: blasticidin S deaminase; Aspergillus terreus BSD; confers resistance to blasticidin
   6261..6288    +  CDS            BleoR (fragment): antibiotic-binding protein; Sh ble from Streptoalloteichus hindustanus; confers resistance to bleomycin, phleomycin, and Zeocin™
   6302..6423    +  polyA_signal   SV40 poly(A) signal: SV40 polyadenylation signal
   6449..7037    +  misc_feature   WPRE: woodchuck hepatitis virus posttranscriptional regulatory element
   7045..7110    +  CDS            nef (fragment): NEF_HV1Z2 - Experimental evidence at protein level: Swiss-Prot protein existence level 1. Extracellular Nef protein targets CD4(+) T-lymphocytes for apoptosis by interacting with CXCR4 surface receptors. From Human immunodeficiency virus type 1 group M subtype D (isolate Z2/CDC-Z34) (HIV-1).
   7112..7345    +  LTR            3' LTR (ΔU3): self-inactivating 3' long terminal repeat (LTR) from HIV-1
   7550..7654    +  promoter       AmpR promoter: bla
   7655..8515    +  CDS            AmpR: β-lactamase; bla; confers resistance to ampicillin, carbenicillin, and related antibiotics
   8686..9274    +  rep_origin     ori: high-copy-number ColE1/pMB1/pBR322/pUC origin of replication
   9457..9511    +  CDS            lacI (fragment): lac repressor; lacI; The lac repressor binds to the lac operator to inhibit transcription in E. coli. This inhibition can be relieved by adding lactose or isopropyl-β-D-thiogalactopyranoside (IPTG).
   9517..9610    +  rep_origin     SV40 ori (fragment): SV40 origin of replication
   9635..9672    +  CDS            lacI (fragment): lac repressor; lacI; The lac repressor binds to the lac operator to inhibit transcription in E. coli. This inhibition can be relieved by adding lactose or isopropyl-β-D-thiogalactopyranoside (IPTG).
   9685..9706    +  protein_bind   CAP binding site: CAP binding activates transcription in the presence of cAMP. E. coli catabolite activator protein
   9721..9751    +  promoter       lac promoter: promoter for the E. coli lac operon
   9759..9775    +  protein_bind   lac operator: The lac repressor binds to the lac operator to inhibit transcription in E. coli. This inhibition can be relieved by adding lactose or isopropyl-β-D-thiogalactopyranoside (IPTG). lac repressor encoded by lacI
   9809..9892    +  polyA_signal   SV40 poly(A) signal (fragment): SV40 polyadenylation signal
  10059..329     +  CDS            nef (fragment) (across the origin): NEF_HV1BR - Experimental evidence at protein level: Swiss-Prot protein existence level 1. Extracellular Nef protein targets CD4(+) T-lymphocytes for apoptosis by interacting with CXCR4 surface receptors (PubMed:14990729). From Human immunodeficiency virus type 1 group M subtype B (isolate BRU/LAI) (HIV-1).
