[The description below was written by a language model from this plasmid's Addgene catalogue record and pLannotate feature annotations shown in this document.]
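Description:
pHAGE-eGFP-OPTN E50K is an HIV-1-based lentiviral expression vector of about 10 kb, built on the pHAGE-eGFP backbone, that delivers human optineurin (OPTN) carrying the E50K substitution as an N-terminal EGFP fusion. In bacteria it is maintained through a high-copy ColE1/pUC-type origin and selected with ampicillin via the β-lactamase gene. The viral portion contains a truncated 5' LTR, the Ψ packaging signal with an adjoining gag fragment, the Rev response element for Rev-dependent nuclear export of the genomic RNA, and the cPPT/CTS. It ends in a ΔU3 self-inactivating 3' LTR, so the integrated provirus lacks LTR promoter activity and expression depends on the internal promoters. The packaging functions are not annotated on this plasmid and would have to be supplied separately.

Between the LTRs, the CMV immediate-early enhancer and promoter drive EGFP followed by the OPTN coding sequence. The OPTN sequence is flanked by attB1 and attB2 sites left over from Gateway recombination, which is the cloning method recorded. Downstream, a mouse PGK promoter drives blasticidin S deaminase, allowing blasticidin selection of transduced mammalian cells. This cassette is followed by an SV40 polyadenylation signal and a WPRE, an element that generally enhances transcript stability and expression. Small lac, SV40 origin and nef fragments in the annotation appear to be backbone remnants.

The record gives the purpose simply as lentiviral expression of eGFP-tagged OPTN E50K. The associated publication concerns ubiquitin-binding autophagy receptors in the turnover of damaged lysosomes (lysophagy). This suggests use in generating stable cell lines for imaging or functional comparison of this OPTN variant, although the record does not describe what the mutation does.
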