Addgene plasmid #175765: pHAGE-eGFP-OPTN E50K
Purpose: Lentiviral vector expressing N-terminally tagged eGFP-OPTN E50K
Depositing lab: Wade Harper. Depositing organization: Harvard Medical School. Publication: Quantitative proteomics reveals the selectivity of ubiquitin-binding autophagy receptors in the turnover of damaged lysosomes by lysophagy. Eapen VV, Swarup S, Hoyer MJ, Paulo JA, Harper JW. eLife. 2021 Sep 29;10. pii: 72328. doi: 10.7554/eLife.72328. PubMed 34585663.
Backbone
  Vector backbone: pHAGE-eGFP
  Vector type: Lentiviral
Growth in bacteria
  Bacterial resistance: Ampicillin, 100 μg/mL
  Growth temperature: 37°C
  Growth strain: NEB Stable
  Copy number: Unknown
Gene/Insert
  Gene/Insert name: OPTN
  Species: H. sapiens (human)
  Mutation: E50K
  Entrez Gene: OPTN (a.k.a. ALS12, FIP2, GLC1E, HIP7, HYPL, NRP, TFIIIA-INTP)
  Cloning method: Gateway Cloning
Terms and licenses: Academic/Nonprofit Terms; Industry Terms: Not Available to Industry
How to cite: pHAGE-eGFP-OPTN E50K was a gift from Wade Harper (Addgene plasmid # 175765 ; http://n2t.net/addgene:175765 ; RRID:Addgene_175765)
